>Addgene plasmid #243821 | His-Thrombin-Munc13-1 C1-C2B-MUN-C2C (aa529-1735 delta1408-1452 delta1533-1551) | addgene full sequence | sequence record 491571 | Addgene NGS Result
TAATACGACTCACTATAGGGGAATTGTGAGCGGATAACAATTCCCCTCTAGAAATAATTTTGTTTAACTT
TAAGAAGGAGATATACCATGGGCAGCAGCCATCATCATCATCATCACAGCAGCGGCCTGGTGCCGCGCGG
CAGCCATATGGCGGGCATCACCTCGGCCTTGGCCTCCAGCACGTTGAACAATGAAGAGTTGAAAAACCAC
GTTTACAAGAAGACCCTGCAAGCCTTAATCTACCCCATCTCCTGCACCACGCCGCACAACTTCGAGGTGT
GGACGGCCACCACTCCCACCTACTGCTACGAGTGCGAGGGGCTGCTGTGGGGCATCGCGCGGCAGGGCAT
GCGCTGCACCGAGTGCGGCGTTAAGTGCCACGAGAAGTGCCAAGACCTGCTCAACGCGGACTGCCTGCAG
CGGGCGGCTGAGAAGAGTTCTAAGCATGGCGCTGAAGACCGCACGCAGAACATCATCATGGTGCTGAAGG
ACCGCATGAAGATCCGCGAGCGCAACAAGCCTGAGATCTTCGAGCTGATCCAGGAGGTCTTCGCGGTCAC
CAAGAGCGCACACACACAGCAGATGAAGGCCGTCAAGCAGAGTGTGCTGGATGGCACATCCAAGTGGTCT
GCCAAAATTAGCATCACGGTGGTCTGTGCCCAGGGCTTGCAGGCCAAGGACAAGACAGGATCCAGTGACC
CTTATGTCACCGTCCAGGTTGGGAAGACCAAGAAAAGGACAAAAACCATCTACGGGAACCTTAACCCAGT
GTGGGAAGAGAATTTCCACTTTGAATGTCACAACTCCTCTGACCGGATCAAGGTGCGTGTGTGGGATGAA
GACGATGACATCAAATCCCGTGTGAAGCAAAGGTTTAAGAGGGAGTCTGATGACTTCCTAGGGCAGACAA
TCATCGAGGTGCGGACGCTTAGCGGCGAGATGGATGTGTGGTACAATCTGGACAAGAGAACAGACAAGTC
TGCTGTGTCGGGCGCCATTCGGCTTCACATCAGTGTGGAGATCAAAGGGGAGGAGAAGGTGGCACCCTAC
CATGTCCAGTACACCTGTCTGCATGAGAACCTGTTCCATTTTGTGACGGATGTACAGAACAATGGCGTGG
TGAAGATTCCCGATGCCAAAGGTGACGACGCCTGGAAGGTTTACTATGATGAGACTGCCCAGGAGATCGT
GGATGAGTTTGCCATGCGCTATGGCGTTGAATCCATCTACCAAGCCATGACCCACTTTGCCTGCCTCTCC
TCCAAGTACATGTGCCCTGGGGTACCCGCTGTCATGAGCACCCTGCTTGCCAACATCAACGCCTACTACG
CACACACCACCGCCTCCACCAACGTGTCTGCCTCCGACCGCTTCGCTGCCTCCAATTTCGGGAAAGAGCG
CTTTGTGAAACTTCTGGACCAGCTGCACAACTCCCTGCGGATTGACCTGTCCATGTACCGGAACAACTTC
CCGGCCAGCAGCCCCGAGCGGCTGCAGGATCTCAAGTCCACAGTGGACCTGCTTACCAGCATCACCTTCT
TCCGGATGAAGGTTCAGGAACTGCAGAGTCCGCCACGTGCCAGTCAGGTGGTGAAGGACTGCGTGAAGGC
GTGCCTCAACTCCACCTACGAGTACATCTTCAACAACTGTCATGAGCTCTATGGCCGGGAGTACCAGACA
GACCCGGCCAAGAAGGGGGAGGTCCCCCCGGAGGAGCAAGGCCCTAGCATCAAGAACCTGGATTTCTGGT
CCAAGCTCATCACCCTCATCGTGTCTATCATTGAGGAGGATAAGAACTCCTACACACCCTGCCTCAATCA
GTTTCCCCAGGAGCTGAATGTGGGGAAGATCAGTGCTGAGGTGATGTGGAGCCTGTTTGCCCAGGACATG
AAGTACGCCATGGAGGAACACGACAAGCACCGGCTGTGTAAGAGCGCAGACTACATGAACCTGCATTTCA
AGGTCAAGTGGTTGTACAACGAGTACGTGGCTGAACTGCCCACCTTCAAGGACCGCGTGCCGGAGTACCC
TGCGTGGTTTGAGCCCTTCGTCATCCAGTGGTTAGATGAGAATGAGGAGGTGTCCCGGGACTTCCTGCAT
GGTGCACTCGAGCGGGACAAGAAGGATGGGTTCCAGCAGACATCGGAGCACGCCCTGTTCTCTTGCTCGG
TAGTGGACGTCTTCTCCCAGCTCAACCAGAGCTTTGAGATCATCAAGAAGCTGGAGTGTCCTGACCCCCA
GATTGTGGGCCACTACATGCGGCGCTTTGCCAAGACCATTAGCAATGTGCTTCTCCAGTACGCCGACATC
GTCTCCAAGGACTTCGCTTCCTACTGCTCCAAGGAGAAGGAGAAAGTGCCCTGCATCCTCATGAACAACA
CACAGCAGCTGCGGGTGCAGCTGGAGAAGATGTTCGAGGCGATGGGTGGGAAGGAGCTGGACGCCGAGGC
CAGTGGAACCCTGAAGGAGCTGCAGGTGAAACTCAACAATGTCCTGGATGAACTCAGCCACGTGTTTGCC
ACCAGCTTCCAGCCACACATCGAGGAGTGTGTCAGACAAATGGGTGACATCCTAAGCCAAGTGAAGGGCA
CGGGCAACGTGCCCGCCAGTGCCTGCAGCAGCGTGGCACAGGACGCAGACAACGTGCTACAGCCCATCAT
GGATCTTCTGGACAGCAACCTCACCCTGTTTGCCAAAATCTGTGAGAAGACGGTTCTGAAGCGGGTGCTG
AAGGAGCTGTGGAAGCTGGTGATGAACACCATGGAGAGGACCATTGTCCTGCCGCCATCCAAACTGAAGG
ATCACATGGTGCGAGAAGAAGCCAAGAGCTTGACCCCGAAGCAGTGTGCCGTGGTTGAACTGGCCCTGGA
CACCATCAAGCAATACTTCCACGCGGGGGGCGTGGGCCTCAAGAAGACCTTTCTCGAGAAAAGCCCGGAC
CTTCAGTCCCTGCGCTACGCCCTGTCGCTCTACACACAGGCCACCGACCTGCTCATCAAAACCTTCGTGC
AGACGCAGTCAGCGCAGGGCTCGGGTGTGGAAGACCCTGTAGGTGAAGTATCCGTCCACGTGGAGCTGTT
CACGCATCCGGGAACTGGGGAACAGAAGGTCACAGTGAAGGTGGTGGCCGCCAACGACCTCAAGTGGCAG
ACTTCTGGCATCTTCCGTCCGTTCATTGAGGTCAACATCGTTGGACCTCAGCTCAGCGACAAGAAACGAA
AGTTCGCCACCAAATCGAAAAACAACAGCTGGGCGCCCAAATATAACGAGAGCTTCCAGTTCTCCCTGAG
CGCCGACGCGGGACCCGAGTGCTACGAGTTGCAGGTGTGCGTGAAGGACTACTGCTTCGCGCGCGAGGAC
CGCACGGTGGGGCTGGCGGTGCTGCAGCTGCGGGAGCTGGCTCAGCGCGGGAGCGCCGCGTGCTGGCTGC
CGCTCGGCCGCCGCATCCACATGGACGACACGGGGCTCACAGTGCTGCGTATCCTGTCGCAGCGCAGCAA
TGACGAGGTGGCCAAGGAGTTCGTCAAGCTCAAGTCCGACACGCGCTCGGCCGAGGAGGGCGGTGCCGCG
CCTGCGCCCTAAAAGCTTGCGGCCGCACTCGAGCACCACCACCACCACCACTGAGATCCGGCTGCTAACA
AAGCCCGAAAGGAAGCTGAGTTGGCTGCTGCCACCGCTGAGCAATAACTAGCATAACCCCTTGGGGCCTC
TAAACGGGTCTTGAGGGGTTTTTTGCTGAAAGGAGGAACTATATCCGGATTGGCGAATGGG
[124 nt withheld, positions 3772-3895]
C
[91 nt withheld, positions 3897-3987]
A
[49 nt withheld, positions 3989-4037]
CCTTTGACGTTGGAGTCCACGTTCTTT
[37 nt withheld, positions 4065-4101]
ACCCTATCTCGGTCTATTCTTTTGATTTATAAGGGATTTTGCCGATTTCGGCCTATTGGTTAAAAAATGA
GCTGATTTAACAAAAATTTAACGCGAATTTTAACAAAATATTAACGCTTACAATTTAGGTGGCACTTTTC
GGGGAAATGTGCGCGGAACCCCTATTTGTTTATTTTTCTAAATACATTCAAATATGTATCCGCTCATGAA
TTAATTCTTAGAAAAACTCATCGAGCATCAAATGAAACTGCAATTTATTCATATCAGGATTATCAATACC
ATATTTTTGAAAAAGCCGTTTCTGTAATGAAGGAGAAAACTCACCGAGGCAGTTCCATAGGATGGCAAGA
TCCTGGTATCGGTCTGCGATTCCGACTCGTCCAACATCAATACAACCTATTAATTTCCCCTCGTCAAAAA
TAAGGTTATCAAGTGAGAAATCACCATGAGTGACGACTGAATCCGGTGAGAATGGCAAAAGTTTATGCAT
TTCTTTCCAGACTTGTTCAACAGGCCAGCCATTACGCTCGTCATCAAAATCACTCGCATCAACCAAACCG
TTATTCATTCGTGATTGCGCCTGAGCGAGACGAAATACGCGATCGCTGTTAAAAGGACAATTACAAACAG
GAATCGAATGCAACCGGCGCAGGAACACTGCCAGCGCATCAACAATATTTTCACCTGAATCAGGATATTC
TTCTAATACCTGGAATGCTGTTTTCCCGGGGATCGCAGTGGTGAGTAACCATGCATCATCAGGAGTACGG
ATAAAATGCTTGATGGTCGGAAGAGGCATAAATTCCGTCAGCCAGTTTAGTCTGACCATCTCATCTGTAA
CATCATTGGCAACGCTACCTTTGCCATGTTTCAGAAACAACTCTGGCGCATCGGGCTTCCCATACAATCG
ATAGATTGTCGCACCTGATTGCCCGACATTATCGCGAGCCCATTTATACCCATATAAATCAGCATCCATG
TTGGAATTTAATCGCGGCCTAGAGCAAGACGTTTCCCGTTGAATATGGCTCATAACACCCCTTGTATTAC
TGTTTATGTAAGCAGACAGTTTTATTGTTCATGACCAAAATCCCTTAACGTGAGTTTTCGTTCCACTGAG
CGTCAGACCCCGTAGAAAAGATCAAAGGATCTTCTTGAGATCCTTTTTTTCTGCGCGTAATCTGCTGCTT
GCAAACAAAAAAACCACCGCTACCAGCGGTGGTTTGTTTGCCGGATCAAGAGCTACCAACTCTTTTTCCG
AAGGTAACTGGCTTCAGCAGAGCGCAGATACCAAATACTGTCCTTCTAGTGTAGCCGTAGTTAGGCCACC
ACTTCAAGAACTCTGTAGCACCGCCTACATACCTCGCTCTGCTAATCCTGTTACCAGTGGCTGCTGCCAG
TGGCGATAAGTCGTGTCTTACCGGGTTGGACTCAAGACGATAGTTACCGGATAAGGCGCAGCGGTCGGGC
TGAACGGGGGGTTCGTGCACACAGCCCAGCTTGGAGCGAACGACCTACACCGAACTGAGATACCTACAGC
GTGAGCTATGAGAAAGCGCCACGCTTCCCGAAGGGAGAAAGGCGGACAGGTATCCGGTAAGCGGCAGGGT
CGGAACAGGAGAGCGCACGAGGGAGCTTCCAGGGGGAAACGCCTGGTATCTTTATAGTCCTGTCGGGTTT
CGCCACCTCTGACTTGAGCGTCGATTTTTGTGATGCTCGTCAGGGGGGCGGAGCCTATGGAAAAACGCCA
GCAACGCGGCCTTTTTACGGTTCCTGGCCTTTTGCTGGCCTTTTGCTCACATGTTCTTTCCTGCGTTATC
CCCTGATTCTGTGGATAACCGTATTACCGCCTTTGAGTGAGCTGATACCGCTCGCCGCAGCCGAACGACC
GAGCGCAGCGAGTCAGTGAGCGAGGAAGCGGAAGAGCGCCTGATGCGGTATTTTCTCCTTACGCATCTGT
GCGGTATTTCACACCGCAATGGTGCACTCTCAGTACAATCTGCTCTGATGCCGCATAGTTAAGCCAGTAT
ACACTCCGCTATCGCTACGTGACTGGGTCATGGCTGCGCCCCGACACCCGCCAACACCCGCTGACGCGCC
CTGACGGGCTTGTCTGCTCCCGGCATCCGCTTACAGACAAGCTGTGACCGTCTCCGGGAGCTGCATGTGT
CAGAGGTTTTCACCGTCATCACCGAAACGCGCGAGGCAGCTGCGGTAAAGCTCATCAGCGTGGTCGTGAA
GCGATTCACAGATGTCTGCCTGTTCATCCGCGTCCAGCTCGTTGAGTTTCTCCAGAAGCGTTAATGTCTG
GCTTCTGATAAAGCGGGCCATGTTAAGGGCGGTTTTTTCCTGTTTGGTCACTGATGCCTCCGTGTAAGGG
GGATTTCTGTTCATGGGGGTAATGATACCGATGAAACGAGAGAGGATGCTCACGATACGGGTTACTGATG
ATGAACATGCCCGGTTACTGGAACGTTGTGAGGGTAAACAACTGGCGGTATGGATGCGGCGGGACCAGAG
AAAAATCACTCAGGGTCAATGCCAGCGCTTCGTTAATACAGATGTAGGTGTTCCACAGGGTAGCCAGCAG
CATCCTGCGATGCAGATCCGGAACATAATGGTGCAGGGCGCTGACTTCCGCGTTTCCAGACTTTACGAAA
CACGGAAACCGAAGACCATTCATGTTGTTGCTCAGGTCGCAGACGTTTTGCAGCAGCAGTCGCTTCACGT
TCGCTCGCGTATCGGTGATTCATTCTGCTAACCAGTAAGGCAACCCCGCCAGCCTAGCCGGGTCCTCAAC
GACAGGAGCACGATCATGCGCACCCGTGGGGCCGCCATGCCGGCGATAATGGCCTGCTTCTCGCCGAAAC
GTTTGGTGGCGGGACCAGTGACGAAGGCTTGAGCGAGGGCGTGCAAGATTCCGAATACCGCAAGCGACAG
GCCGATCATCGTCGCGCTCCAGCGAAAGCGGTCCTCGCCGAAAATGACCCAGAGCGCTGCCGGCACCTGT
CCTACGAGTTGCATGATAAAGAAGACAGTCATAAGTGCGGCGACGATAGTCATGCCCCGCGCCCACCGGA
AGGAGCTGACTGGGTTGAAGGCTCTCAAGGGCATCGGTCGAGATCCCGGTGCCTAATGAGTGAGCTAACT
TACATTAATTGCGTTGCGCTCACTGCCCGCTTTCCAGTCGGGAAACCTGTCGTGCCAGCTGCATTAATGA
ATCGGCCAACGCGCGGGGAGAGGCGGTTTGCGTATTGGGCGCCAGGGTGGTTTTTCTTTTCACCAGTGAG
ACGGGCAACAGCTGATTGCCCTTCACCGCCTGGCCCTGAGAGAGTTGCAGCAAGCGGTCCACGCTGGTTT
GCCCCAGCAGGCGAAAATCCTGTTTGATGGTGGTTAACGGCGGGATATAACATGAGCTGTCTTCGGTATC
GTCGTATCCCACTACCGAGATATCCGCACCAACGCGCAGCCCGGACTCGGTAATGGCGCGCATTGCGCCC
AGCGCCATCTGATCGTTGGCAACCAGCATCGCAGTGGGAACGATGCCCTCATTCAGCATTTGCATGGTTT
GTTGAAAACCGGACATGGCACTCCAGTCGCCTTCCCGTTCCGCTATCGGCTGAATTTGATTGCGAGTGAG
ATATTTATGCCAGCCAGCCAGACGCAGACGCGCCGAGACAGAACTTAATGGGCCCGCTAACAGCGCGATT
TGCTGGTGACCCAATGCGACCAGATGCTCCACGCCCAGTCGCGTACCGTCTTCATGGGAGAAAATAATAC
TGTTGATGGGTGTCTGGTCAGAGACATCAAGAAATAACGCCGGAACATTAGTGCAGGCAGCTTCCACAGC
AATGGCATCCTGGTCATCCAGCGGATAGTTAATGATCAGCCCACTGACGCGTTGCGCGAGAAGATTGTGC
ACCGCCGCTTTACAGGCTTCGACGCCGCTTCGTTCTACCATCGACACCACCACGCTGGCACCCAGTTGAT
CGGCGCGAGATTTAATCGCCGCGACAATTTGCGACGGCGCGTGCAGGGCCAGACTGGAGGTGGCAACGCC
AATCAGCAACGACTGTTTGCCCGCCAGTTGTTGTGCCACGCGGTTGGGAATGTAATTCAGCTCCGCCATC
GCCGCTTCCACTTTTTCCCGCGTTTTCGCAGAAACGTGGCTGGCCTGGTTCACCACGCGGGAAACGGTCT
GATAAGAGACACCGGCATACTCTGCGACATCGTATAACGTTACTGGTTTCACATTCACCACCCTGAATTG
ACTCTCTTCCGGGCGCTATCATGCCATACCGCGAAAGGTTTTGCGCCATTCGATGGTGTCCGGGATCTCG
ACGCTCTCCCTTATGCGACTCCTGCATTAGGAAGCAGCCCAGTAGTAGGTTGAGGCCGTTGAGCACCGCC
GCCGCAAGGAATGGTGCATGCAAGGAGATGGCGCCCAACAGTCCCCCGGCCACGGGGCCTGCCACCATAC
CCACGCCGAAACAAGCGCTCATGAGCCCGAAGTGGCGAGCCCGATCTTCCCCATCGGTGATGTCGGCGAT
ATAGGCGCCAGCAACCGCACCTGTGGCGCCGGTGATGCCGGCCACGATGCGTCCGGCGTAGAGGATCGAG
ATCTCGATCCCGCGAAAT
Features (pLannotate 1.2.2; 21 found; start..end, strand, type, name):
      1..19      +  promoter       T7 promoter: promoter for bacteriophage T7 RNA polymerase
     20..44      +  protein_bind   lac operator: The lac repressor binds to the lac operator to inhibit transcription in E. coli. This inhibition can be relieved by adding lactose or isopropyl-β-D-thiogalactopyranoside (IPTG). lac repressor encoded by lacI
     59..81      +  RBS            RBS: efficient ribosome binding site from bacteriophage T7 gene 10 (Olins and Rangwala, 1989)
    100..116     +  CDS            capTEV™ (fragment): composite tag for in vivo biotinylation, TEV protease cleavage, and 6xHis tagging
    127..144     +  CDS            thrombin site: thrombin recognition and cleavage site
    142..3579    +  CDS            Unc13a (fragment): UN13A_MOUSE - Experimental evidence at protein level: Swiss-Prot protein existence level 1. Plays a role in vesicle maturation during exocytosis as a target of the diacylglycerol second messenger pathway. Involved in neurotransmitter release by acting in synaptic vesicle priming prior to vesicle fusion and participates in the activity-dependent refilling of readily releasable vesicle pool (RRP). Essential for synaptic vesicle maturation in most excitatory/glutamatergic but not inhibitory/GABA- mediated synapses. Facilitates neuronal dense core vesicles fusion as well as controls the location a
   3604..3621    +  CDS            9xHis (fragment): 9xHis affinity tag
   3631..3680    +  CDS            SET1 (fragment): solubility-enhancement tag derived from T7 phage gene 10B
   3688..3735    +  terminator     T7 terminator: transcription terminator for bacteriophage T7 RNA polymerase
   3772..4200    +  rep_origin     f1 ori (sequence partly withheld): f1 bacteriophage origin of replication; arrow indicates direction of (+) strand synthesis
   4253..4310    +  promoter       AmpR promoter (fragment): bla
   4319..5134    -  CDS            KanR: aminoglycoside phosphotransferase; aph(3')-Ia; confers resistance to kanamycin in bacteria or G418 (Geneticin®) in eukaryotes
   5256..5844    +  rep_origin     ori: high-copy-number ColE1/pMB1/pBR322/pUC origin of replication
   6030..6169    -  misc_feature   bom: basis of mobility region from pBR322
   6271..6462    -  CDS            rop: Rop protein, which maintains plasmids at low copy number; rop
   6479..6859    +  CDS            YPB1_ECOLX: Protein predicted: Swiss-Prot protein existence level 4. From Escherichia coli.
   6931..7222    -  CDS            TcR (fragment): tetracycline efflux protein; tet; confers resistance to tetracycline
   7237..7258    -  protein_bind   CAP binding site: CAP binding activates transcription in the presence of cAMP. E. coli catabolite activator protein
   7271..8353    -  CDS            lacI: lac repressor; lacI; The lac repressor binds to the lac operator to inhibit transcription in E. coli. This inhibition can be relieved by adding lactose or isopropyl-β-D-thiogalactopyranoside (IPTG).
   8354..8431    -  promoter       lacI promoter: lacI
   8439..8718    -  CDS            TcR (fragment): tetracycline efflux protein; tet; confers resistance to tetracycline
