[The description below was written by a language model from this plasmid's Addgene catalogue record and pLannotate feature annotations shown in this document.]
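Description:
His-Thrombin-Munc13-1 C1-C2B-MUN-C2C is a pET28a-based bacterial expression plasmid of 8,739 bp, built to produce a large fragment of rat Munc13-1 (Unc13a) for protein purification. It is maintained in E. coli through a ColE1/pBR322-type origin and selected with kanamycin via an aph(3')-Ia resistance gene. The backbone also carries the bom and rop elements, an f1 phage origin, and short tetracycline-resistance remnants inherited from pBR322 that are not functional markers. The catalogue lists the plasmid as high copy, although the annotated rop gene is normally associated with reduced copy number.

Expression is driven by a T7 promoter followed by a lac operator and the T7 gene 10 ribosome binding site. A plasmid-borne lacI gene supplies repressor, so transcription is held off until IPTG is added in a host that provides T7 RNA polymerase. The open reading frame begins with the backbone's N-terminal His tag (which the automated annotation matched to a fragment of a composite tag). A thrombin cleavage site follows, allowing tag removal after affinity purification. The insert encodes residues 529–1735, spanning the C1, C2B, MUN and C2C domains, with two internal deletions (1408–1452 and 1533–1551). The annotation tool matched the insert to the mouse orthologue, but the record gives the species as rat. A His-coding fragment lies downstream of the insert before the T7 terminator, but the record lists only the N-terminal tag and does not say whether this one is translated. The associated work concerns membrane bridging by Munc13-1 in neurotransmitter release, which suggests the purified protein is intended for in vitro studies of that kind.
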