Addgene plasmid #243821: His-Thrombin-Munc13-1 C1-C2B-MUN-C2C (aa529-1735 delta1408-1452 delta1533-1551)
Purpose: Munc13-1 protein purification
Depositing lab: Jose Rizo-Rey. Depositing organization: University of Texas Southwestern Medical Center. Publication: Membrane bridging by Munc13-1 is crucial for neurotransmitter release. Quade B, Camacho M, Zhao X, Orlando M, Trimbuch T, Xu J, Li W, Nicastro D, Rosenmund C, Rizo J. Elife. 2019 Feb 28;8:e42806. doi: 10.7554/eLife.42806. PubMed 30816091.
Backbone
  Vector backbone: pet28a
  Vector type: Bacterial Expression
Growth in bacteria
  Bacterial resistance: Kanamycin, 50 μg/mL
  Growth temperature: 37°C
  Growth strain: DH5alpha
  Copy number: High Copy
Gene/Insert
  Gene/Insert name: Munc13-1
  Species: R. norvegicus (rat)
  Mutation: delta1408-1452 delta1533-1551
  Entrez Gene: Unc13a (a.k.a. Munc13-1, Unc13h1)
  Tag / fusion protein: His (N terminal on backbone)
  Cloning method: Unknown
Terms and licenses: Academic/Nonprofit Terms; Industry Terms: Not Available to Industry
Depositor comments: NCBI Reference Sequence: NM_022861.2
How to cite: His-Thrombin-Munc13-1 C1-C2B-MUN-C2C (aa529-1735 delta1408-1452 delta1533-1551) was a gift from Jose Rizo-Rey (Addgene plasmid # 243821 ; http://n2t.net/addgene:243821 ; RRID:Addgene_243821)
